>Addgene plasmid #98365 | RAB10_pLX307 | depositor full sequence | sequence record 180270 | Full Sequence
GGCTCGAGGCCTGCAGGTGCAAAGATGGATAAAGTTTTAAACAGAGAGGAATCTTTGCAGCTAATGGACC
TTCTAGGTCTTGAAAGGAGTGGGAATTGGCTCCGGTGCCCGTCAGTGGGCAGAGCGCACATCGCCCACAG
TCCCCGAGAAGTTGGGGGGAGGGGTCGGCAATTGAACCGGTGCCTAGAGAAGGTGGCGCGGGGTAAACTG
GGAAAGTGATGTCGTGTACTGGCTCCGCCTTTTTCCCGAGGGTGGGGGAGAACCGTATATAAGTGCAGTA
GTCGCCGTGAACGTTCTTTTTCGCAACGGGTTTGCCGCCAGAACACAGGTAAGTGCCGTGTGTGGTTCCC
GCGGGCCTGGCCTCTTTACGGGTTATGGCCCTTGCGTGCCTTGAATTACTTCCACCTGGCTGCAGTACGT
GATTCTTGATCCCGAGCTTCGGGTTGGAAGTGGGTGGGAGAGTTCGAGGCCTTGCGCTTAAGGAGCCCCT
TCGCCTCGTGCTTGAGTTGAGGCCTGGCCTGGGCGCTGGGGCCGCCGCGTGCGAATCTGGTGGCACCTTC
GCGCCTGTCTCGCTGCTTTCGATAAGTCTCTAGCCATTTAAAATTTTTGATGACCTGCTGCGACGCTTTT
TTTCTGGCAAGATAGTCTTGTAAATGCGGGCCAAGATCTGCACACTGGTATTTCGGTTTTTGGGGCCGCG
GGCGGCGACGGGGCCCGTGCGTCCCAGCGCACATGTTCGGCGAGGCGGGGCCTGCGAGCGCGGCCACCGA
GAATCGGACGGGGGTAGTCTCAAGCTGGCCGGCCTGCTCTGGTGCCTGGCCTCGCGCCGCCGTGTATCGC
CCCGCCCTGGGCGGCAAGGCTGGCCCGGTCGGCACCAGTTGCGTGAGCGGAAAGATGGCCGCTTCCCGGC
CCTGCTGCAGGGAGCTCAAAATGGAGGACGCGGCGCTCGGGAGAGCGGGCGGGTGAGTCACCCACACAAA
GGAAAAGGGCCTTTCCGTCCTCAGCCGTCGCTTCATGTGACTCCACGGAGTACCGGGCGCCGTCCAGGCA
CCTCGATTAGTTCTCGAGCTTTTGGAGTACGTCGTCTTTAGGTTGGGGGGAGGGGTTTTATGCGATGGAG
TTTCCCCACACTGAGTGGGTGGAGACTGAAGTTAGGCCAGCTTGGCACTTGATGTAATTCTCCTTGGAAT
TTGCCCTTTTTGAGTTTGGATCTTGGTTCATTCTCAAGCCTCAGACAGTGGTTCAAAGTTTTTTTCTTCC
ATTTCAGGTGTCGTGAGGCTAGCATCGATTGATCAACAAGTTTGTACAAAAAAGTTGGCATGGCGAAGAA
GACGTACGACCTGCTTTTCAAGCTGCTCCTGATCGGGGATTCCGGAGTGGGGAAGACCTGCGTCCTTTTT
CGTTTTTCGGATGATGCCTTCAATACTACCTTTATTTCCACCATAGGAATAGACTTCAAGATCAAAACAG
TTGAATTACAAGGAAAGAAGATCAAGCTACAGATATGGGATACAGCAGGCCAGGAGCGATTTCACACCAT
CACAACCTCCTACTACAGAGGCGCAATGGGTATCATGCTAGTATATGACATCACCAATGGTAAAAGTTTT
GAAAACATCAGCAAATGGCTTAGAAACATAGATGAGCATGCCAATGAAGATGTGGAAAGAATGTTACTAG
GAAACAAGTGTGATATGGACGACAAAAGAGTTGTACCTAAAGGAAAAGGAGAACAGATTGCAAGGGAGCA
TGGTATTAGGTTTTTTGAGACTAGTGCAAAAGCAAATATAAACATCGAAAAGGCGTTCCTCACGTTAGCT
GAAGATATCCTTCGAAAGACCCCTGTAAAAGAGCCCAACAGTGAAAATGTAGATATCAGCAGTGGAGGAG
GCGTGACAGGCTGGAAGAGCAAATGCTGCAGACCCCCAACTTTCTTGTACAAAGTGGTTGATATCGGTAA
GCCTATCCCTAACCCTCTCCTCGGTCTCGATTCTACGTAGTAATGAACTAGTACCGGTTAAGTCGACAAT
CAACGCGTTAAGTCGACAATCAACCTCTGGATTACAAAATTTGTGAAAGATTGACTGGTATTCTTAACTA
TGTTGCTCCTTTTACGCTATGTGGATACGCTGCTTTAATGCCTTTGTATCATGCTATTGCTTCCCGTATG
GCTTTCATTTTCTCCTCCTTGTATAAATCCTGGTTGCTGTCTCTTTATGAGGAGTTGTGGCCCGTTGTCA
GGCAACGTGGCGTGGTGTGCACTGTGTTTGCTGACGCAACCCCCACTGGTTGGGGCATTGCCACCACCTG
TCAGCTCCTTTCCGGGACTTTCGCTTTCCCCCTCCCTATTGCCACGGCGGAACTCATCGCCGCCTGCCTT
GCCCGCTGCTGGACAGGGGCTCGGCTGTTGGGCACTGACAATTCCGTGGTGTTGTCGGGGAAATCATCGT
CCTTTCCTTGGCTGCTCGCCTGTGTTGCCACCTGGATTCTGCGCGGGACGTCCTTCTGCTACGTCCCTTC
GGCCCTCAATCCAGCGGACCTTCCTTCCCGCGGCCTGCTGCCGGCTCTGCGGCCTCTTCCGCGTCTTCGC
CTTCGCCCTCAGACGAGTCGGATCTCCCTTTGGGCCGCCTCCCCGCGTCGACTTTAAGACCAATGACTTA
CAAGGCAGCTGTAGATCTTAGCCACTTTTTAAAAGAAAAGGGGGGACTGGAAGGGCTAATTCACTCCCAA
CGAAGACAAGATCTGCTTTTTGCTTGTACTGGGTCTCTCTGGTTAGACCAGATCTGAGCCTGGGAGCTCT
CTGGCTAACTAGGGAACCCACTGCTTAAGCCTCAATAAAGCTTGCCTTGAGTGCTTCAAGTAGTGTGTGC
CCGTCTGTTGTGTGACTCTGGTAACTAGAGATCCCTCAGACCCTTTTAGTCAGTGTGGAAAATCTCTAGC
AGTACGTATAGTAGTTCATGTCATCTTATTATTCAGTATTTATAACTTGCAAAGAAATGAATATCAGAGA
GTGAGAGGAACTTGTTTATTGCAGCTTATAATGGTTACAAATAAAGCAATAGCATCACAAATTTCACAAA
TAAAGCATTTTTTTCACTGCATTCTAGTTGTGGTTTGTCCAAACTCATCAATGTATCTTATCATGTCTGG
CTCTAGCTATCCCGCCCCTAACTCCGCCCATCCCGCCCCTAACTCCGCCCAGTTCCGCCCATTCTCCGCC
CCATGGCTGACTAATTTTTTTTATTTATGCAGAGGCCGAGGCCGCCTCGGCCTCTGAGCTATTCCAGAAG
TAGTGAGGAGGCTTTTTTGGAGGCCTAGGGACGTACCCAATTCGCCCTATAGTGAGTCGTATTACGCGCG
CTCACTGGCCGTCGTTTTACAACGTCGTGACTGGGAAAACCCTGGCGTTACCCAACTTAATCGCCTTGCA
GCACATCCCCCTTTCGCCAGCTGGCGTAATAGCGAAGAGGCCCGCACCGATCGCCCTTCCCAACAGTTGC
GCAGCCTGAATGGCGAATGGG
[124 nt withheld, positions 3522-3645]
C
[91 nt withheld, positions 3647-3737]
A
[49 nt withheld, positions 3739-3787]
CCTTTGACGTTGGAGTCCACGTTCTTT
[37 nt withheld, positions 3815-3851]
ACCCTATCTCGGTCTATTCTTTTGATTTATAAGGGATTTTGCCGATTTCGGCCTATTGGTTAAAAAATGA
GCTGATTTAACAAAAATTTAACGCGAATTTTAACAAAATATTAACGCTTACAATTTAGGTGGCACTTTTC
GGGGAAATGTGCGCGGAACCCCTATTTGTTTATTTTTCTAAATACATTCAAATATGTATCCGCTCATGAG
ACAATAACCCTGATAAATGCTTCAATAATATTGAAAAAGGAAGAGTATGAGTATTCAACATTTCCGTGTC
GCCCTTATTCCCTTTTTTGCGGCATTTTGCCTTCCTGTTTTTGCTCACCCAGAAACGCTGGTGAAAGTAA
AAGATGCTGAAGATCAGTTGGGTGCACGAGTGGGTTACATCGAACTGGATCTCAACAGCGGTAAGATCCT
TGAGAGTTTTCGCCCCGAAGAACGTTTTCCAATGATGAGCACTTTTAAAGTTCTGCTATGTGGCGCGGTA
TTATCCCGTATTGACGCCGGGCAAGAGCAACTCGGTCGCCGCATACACTATTCTCAGAATGACTTGGTTG
AGTACTCACCAGTCACAGAAAAGCATCTTACGGATGGCATGACAGTAAGAGAATTATGCAGTGCTGCCAT
AACCATGAGTGATAACACTGCGGCCAACTTACTTCTGACAACGATCGGAGGACCGAAGGAGCTAACCGCT
TTTTTGCACAACATGGGGGATCATGTAACTCGCCTTGATCGTTGGGAACCGGAGCTGAATGAAGCCATAC
CAAACGACGAGCGTGACACCACGATGCCTGTAGCAATGGCAACAACGTTGCGCAAACTATTAACTGGCGA
ACTACTTACTCTAGCTTCCCGGCAACAATTAATAGACTGGATGGAGGCGGATAAAGTTGCAGGACCACTT
CTGCGCTCGGCCCTTCCGGCTGGCTGGTTTATTGCTGATAAATCTGGAGCCGGTGAGCGTGGGTCTCGCG
GTATCATTGCAGCACTGGGGCCAGATGGTAAGCCCTCCCGTATCGTAGTTATCTACACGACGGGGAGTCA
GGCAACTATGGATGAACGAAATAGACAGATCGCTGAGATAGGTGCCTCACTGATTAAGCATTGGTAACTG
TCAGACCAAGTTTACTCATATATACTTTAGATTGATTTAAAACTTCATTTTTAATTTAAAAGGATCTAGG
TGAAGATCCTTTTTGATAATCTCATGACCAAAATCCCTTAACGTGAGTTTTCGTTCCACTGAGCGTCAGA
CCCCGTAGAAAAGATCAAAGGATCTTCTTGAGATCCTTTTTTTCTGCGCGTAATCTGCTGCTTGCAAACA
AAAAAACCACCGCTACCAGCGGTGGTTTGTTTGCCGGATCAAGAGCTACCAACTCTTTTTCCGAAGGTAA
CTGGCTTCAGCAGAGCGCAGATACCAAATACTGTTCTTCTAGTGTAGCCGTAGTTAGGCCACCACTTCAA
GAACTCTGTAGCACCGCCTACATACCTCGCTCTGCTAATCCTGTTACCAGTGGCTGCTGCCAGTGGCGAT
AAGTCGTGTCTTACCGGGTTGGACTCAAGACGATAGTTACCGGATAAGGCGCAGCGGTCGGGCTGAACGG
GGGGTTCGTGCACACAGCCCAGCTTGGAGCGAACGACCTACACCGAACTGAGATACCTACAGCGTGAGCT
ATGAGAAAGCGCCACGCTTCCCGAAGGGAGAAAGGCGGACAGGTATCCGGTAAGCGGCAGGGTCGGAACA
GGAGAGCGCACGAGGGAGCTTCCAGGGGGAAACGCCTGGTATCTTTATAGTCCTGTCGGGTTTCGCCACC
TCTGACTTGAGCGTCGATTTTTGTGATGCTCGTCAGGGGGGCGGAGCCTATGGAAAAACGCCAGCAACGC
GGCCTTTTTACGGTTCCTGGCCTTTTGCTGGCCTTTTGCTCACATGTTCTTTCCTGCGTTATCCCCTGAT
TCTGTGGATAACCGTATTACCGCCTTTGAGTGAGCTGATACCGCTCGCCGCAGCCGAACGACCGAGCGCA
GCGAGTCAGTGAGCGAGGAAGCGGAAGAGCGCCCAATACGCAAACCGCCTCTCCCCGCGCGTTGGCCGAT
TCATTAATGCAGCTGGCACGACAGGTTTCCCGACTGGAAAGCGGGCAGTGAGCGCAACGCAATTAATGTG
AGTTAGCTCACTCATTAGGCACCCCAGGCTTTACACTTTATGCTTCCGGCTCGTATGTTGTGTGGAATTG
TGAGCGGATAACAATTTCACACAGGAAACAGCTATGACCATGATTACGCCAAGCGCGCAATTAACCCTCA
CTAAAGGGAACAAAAGCTGGAGCTGCAAGCTTAATGTAGTCTTATGCAATACTCTTGTAGTCTTGCAACA
TGGTAACGATGAGTTAGCAACATGCCTTACAAGGAGAGAAAAAGCACCGTGCATGCCGATTGGTGGAAGT
AAGGTGGTACGATCGTGCCTTATTAGGAAGGCAACAGACGGGTCTGACATGGATTGGACGAACCACTGAA
TTGCCGCATTGCAGAGATATTGTATTTAAGTGCCTAGCTCGATACATAAACGGGTCTCTCTGGTTAGACC
AGATCTGAGCCTGGGAGCTCTCTGGCTAACTAGGGAACCCACTGCTTAAGCCTCAATAAAGCTTGCCTTG
AGTGCTTCAAGTAGTGTGTGCCCGTCTGTTGTGTGACTCTGGTAACTAGAGATCCCTCAGACCCTTTTAG
TCAGTGTGGAAAATCTCTAGCAGTGGCGCCCGAACAGGGACTTGAAAGCGAAAGGGAAACCAGAGGAGCT
CTCTCGACGCAGGACTCGGCTTGCTGAAGCGCGCACGGCAAGAGGCGAGGGGCGGCGACTGGTGAGTACG
CCAAAAATTTTGACTAGCGGAGGCTAGAAGGAGAGAGATGGGTGCGAGAGCGTCAGTATTAAGCGGGGGA
GAATTAGATCGCGATGGGAAAAAATTCGGTTAAGGCCAGGGGGAAAGAAAAAATATAAATTAAAACATAT
AGTATGGGCAAGCAGGGAGCTAGAACGATTCGCAGTTAATCCTGGCCTGTTAGAAACATCAGAAGGCTGT
AGACAAATACTGGGACAGCTACAACCATCCCTTCAGACAGGATCAGAAGAACTTAGATCATTATATAATA
CAGTAGCAACCCTCTATTGTGTGCATCAAAGGATAGAGATAAAAGACACCAAGGAAGCTTTAGACAAGAT
AGAGGAAGAGCAAAACAAAAGTAAGACCACCGCACAGCAAGCGGCCGCTGATCTTCAGACCTGGAGGAGG
AGATATGAGGGACAATTGGAGAAGTGAATTATATAAATATAAAGTAGTAAAAATTGAACCATTAGGAGTA
GCACCCACCAAGGCAAAGAGAAGAGTGGTGCAGAGAGAAAAAAGAGCAGTGGGAATAGGAGCTTTGTTCC
TTGGGTTCTTGGGAGCAGCAGGAAGCACTATGGGCGCAGCGTCAATGACGCTGACGGTACAGGCCAGACA
ATTATTGTCTGGTATAGTGCAGCAGCAGAACAATTTGCTGAGGGCTATTGAGGCGCAACAGCATCTGTTG
CAACTCACAGTCTGGGGCATCAAGCAGCTCCAGGCAAGAATCCTGGCTGTGGAAAGATACCTAAAGGATC
AACAGCTCCTGGGGATTTGGGGTTGCTCTGGAAAACTCATTTGCACCACTGCTGTGCCTTGGAATGCTAG
TTGGAGTAATAAATCTCTGGAACAGATTTGGAATCACACGACCTGGATGGAGTGGGACAGAGAAATTAAC
AATTACACAAGCTTAATACACTCCTTAATTGAAGAATCGCAAAACCAGCAAGAAAAGAATGAACAAGAAT
TATTGGAATTAGATAAATGGGCAAGTTTGTGGAATTGGTTTAACATAACAAATTGGCTGTGGTATATAAA
ATTATTCATAATGATAGTAGGAGGCTTGGTAGGTTTAAGAATAGTTTTTGCTGTACTTTCTATAGTGAAT
AGAGTTAGGCAGGGATATTCACCATTATCGTTTCAGACCCACCTCCCAACCCCGAGGGGACCCATGCATT
GCATCTCAATTAGTCAGCAACCAGGTGTGGAAAGTCCCCAGGCTCCCCAGCAGGCAGAAGTATGCAAAGC
ATGCGTCTCAATTAGTCAGCAACCATAGTCCCGCCCCTAACTCCGCCCATCCCGCCCCTAACTCCGCCCA
GTTCCGCCCATTCTCCGCCCCATGGCTGACTAATTTTTTTTATTTATGCAGAGGCCGAGGCCGCCTCGGC
CTCTGAGCTATTCCAGAAGTAGTGAGGAGGCTTTTTTGGAGGCCTAGGCTTTTGCAAAAAGCTTTCTAGA
GGTACCACCGGAGCTTACCATGACCGAGTACAAGCCCACGGTGCGCCTCGCCACCCGCGACGACGTCCCC
AGGGCCGTACGCACCCTCGCCGCCGCGTTCGCCGACTACCCCGCCACGCGCCACACCGTCGATCCGGACC
GCCACATCGAGCGGGTCACCGAGCTGCAAGAACTCTTCCTCACGCGCGTCGGGCTCGACATCGGCAAGGT
GTGGGTCGCGGACGACGGCGCCGCCGTGGCGGTCTGGACCACGCCGGAGAGCGTCGAAGCGGGGGCGGTG
TTCGCCGAGATCGGCCCGCGCATGGCCGAGTTGAGCGGTTCCCGGCTGGCCGCGCAGCAACAGATGGAAG
GCCTCCTGGCGCCGCACCGGCCCAAGGAGCCCGCGTGGTTCCTGGCCACCGTCGGCGTCTCGCCCGACCA
CCAGGGCAAGGGTCTGGGCAGCGCCGTCGTGCTCCCCGGAGTGGAGGCGGCCGAGCGCGCCGGGGTGCCC
GCCTTCCTGGAGACCTCCGCGCCCCGCAACCTCCCCTTCTACGAGCGGCTCGGCTTCACCGTCACCGCCG
ACGTCGAGGTGCCCGAAGGACCGCGCACCTGGTGCATGACCCGCAAGCCCGGTGCCAGTTAACGAATTCT
AGATCTTGAGACAAATGGCAGTATTCATCCACAATTTTAAAAGAAAAGGGGGGATTGGGGGGTACAGTGC
AGGGGAAAGAATAGTAGACATAATAGCAACAGACATACAAACTAAAGAATTACAAAAACAAATTACAAAA
ATTCAAAATTTTCGGGTTTATTACAGGGACAGCAGAGATCCACTTTGGCGCC
Features (pLannotate 1.2.2; 33 found; start..end, strand, type, name):
     25..91      +  CDS            small t antigen (fragment): SV40 (simian virus 40) small t antigen
     98..1276    +  promoter       EF-1α promoter: strong constitutive promoter for human elongation factor EF-1α
   1297..1314    +  protein_bind   attB1 (fragment): mutant version of attB; core recombination site for the Gateway® BP reaction BP Clonase™
   1320..1919    +  CDS            RAB10: RAB10_HUMAN - Experimental evidence at protein level: Swiss-Prot protein existence level 1. (Microbial infection) Upon Legionella pneumophila infection promotes endoplasmic reticulum recruitment and bacterial replication. Plays a role in remodeling the Legionella-containing vacuole (LCV) into an endoplasmic reticulum-like vacuole. From Homo sapiens (Human).
   1925..1948    -  protein_bind   attB2: mutant version of attB; recombination site for the Gateway® BP reaction BP Clonase™
   1956..1997    +  CDS            V5 tag: epitope tag from simian virus 5
   2048..2636    +  misc_feature   WPRE: woodchuck hepatitis virus posttranscriptional regulatory element
   2687..2706    +  misc_feature   cPPT/CTS (fragment): central polypurine tract and central termination sequence of HIV-1
   2708..2941    +  LTR            3' LTR (ΔU3): self-inactivating 3' long terminal repeat (LTR) from HIV-1
   3019..3140    +  polyA_signal   SV40 poly(A) signal: SV40 polyadenylation signal
   3180..3315    +  rep_origin     SV40 ori: SV40 origin of replication
   3336..3354    -  promoter       T7 promoter: promoter for bacteriophage T7 RNA polymerase
   3362..3517    +  CDS            lacZα (fragment): LacZα fragment of β-galactosidase; lacZ fragment
   3522..3950    +  rep_origin     f1 ori (sequence partly withheld): f1 bacteriophage origin of replication; arrow indicates direction of (+) strand synthesis
   4003..4107    +  promoter       AmpR promoter: bla
   4108..4968    +  CDS            AmpR: β-lactamase; bla; confers resistance to ampicillin, carbenicillin, and related antibiotics
   5139..5727    +  rep_origin     ori: high-copy-number ColE1/pMB1/pBR322/pUC origin of replication
   5910..6002    +  CDS            lacI (fragment): lac repressor; lacI; The lac repressor binds to the lac operator to inhibit transcription in E. coli. This inhibition can be relieved by adding lactose or isopropyl-β-D-thiogalactopyranoside (IPTG).
   6015..6036    +  protein_bind   CAP binding site: CAP binding activates transcription in the presence of cAMP. E. coli catabolite activator protein
   6051..6081    +  promoter       lac promoter: promoter for the E. coli lac operon
   6089..6105    +  protein_bind   lac operator: The lac repressor binds to the lac operator to inhibit transcription in E. coli. This inhibition can be relieved by adding lactose or isopropyl-β-D-thiogalactopyranoside (IPTG). lac repressor encoded by lacI
   6150..6168    +  promoter       T3 promoter: promoter for bacteriophage T3 RNA polymerase
   6196..6422    +  promoter       RSV promoter: Rous sarcoma virus enhancer/promoter
   6423..6603    +  LTR            5' LTR (truncated): truncated 5' long terminal repeat (LTR) from HIV-1
   6650..6775    +  misc_feature   HIV-1 Ψ: packaging signal of human immunodeficiency virus type 1
   6759..7122    +  CDS            HIV-1 gag (fragment): gag protein from human immunodeficiency virus 1; gag
   7268..7501    +  misc_feature   RRE: The Rev response element (RRE) of HIV-1 allows for Rev-dependent mRNA export from the nucleus to the cytoplasm.
   7878..7904    +  CDS            Rev (fragment): human immunodeficiency virus 1 (HIV-1) Rev protein; rev; enhances nuclear export of unspliced and incompletely spliced viral mRNAs
   7911..7934    +  promoter       SV40 promoter (fragment): SV40 early promoter
   7935..8006    +  promoter       SV40 promoter (fragment): SV40 enhancer and early promoter
   8030..8165    +  rep_origin     SV40 ori: SV40 origin of replication
   8211..8807    +  CDS            PuroR (fragment): puromycin N-acetyltransferase; pac from Streptomyces; confers resistance to puromycin
   8856..8973    +  misc_feature   cPPT/CTS: central polypurine tract and central termination sequence of HIV-1
