>Addgene plasmid #98365 | RAB10_pLX307 | addgene full sequence | sequence record 190437 | Addgene NGS Result
GGCTCGAGGCCTGCAGGTGCAAAGATGGATAAAGTTTTAAACAGAGAGGAATCTTTGCAGCTAATGGACC
TTCTAGGTCTTGAAAGGAGTGGGAATTGGCTCCGGTGCCCGTCAGTGGGCAGAGCGCACATCGCCCACAG
TCCCCGAGAAGTTGGGGGGAGGGGTCGGCAATTGAACCGGTGCCTAGAGAAGGTGGCGCGGGGTAAACTG
GGAAAGTGATGTCGTGTACTGGCTCCGCCTTTTTCCCGAGGGTGGGGGAGAACCGTATATAAGTGCAGTA
GTCGCCGTGAACGTTCTTTTTCGCAACGGGTTTGCCGCCAGAACACAGGTAAGTGCCGTGTGTGGTTCCC
GCGGGCCTGGCCTCTTTACGGGTTATGGCCCTTGCGTGCCTTGAATTACTTCCACCTGGCTGCAGTACGT
GATTCTTGATCCCGAGCTTCGGGTTGGAAGTGGGTGGGAGAGTTCGAGGCCTTGCGCTTAAGGAGCCCCT
TCGCCTCGTGCTTGAGTTGAGGCCTGGCCTGGGCGCTGGGGCCGCCGCGTGCGAATCTGGTGGCACCTTC
GCGCCTGTCTCGCTGCTTTCGATAAGTCTCTAGCCATTTAAAATTTTTGATGACCTGCTGCGACGCTTTT
TTTCTGGCAAGATAGTCTTGTAAATGCGGGCCAAGATCTGCACACTGGTATTTCGGTTTTTGGGGCCGCG
GGCGGCGACGGGGCCCGTGCGTCCCAGCGCACATGTTCGGCGAGGCGGGGCCTGCGAGCGCGGCCACCGA
GAATCGGACGGGGGTAGTCTCAAGCTGGCCGGCCTGCTCTGGTGCCTGGCCTCGCGCCGCCGTGTATCGC
CCCGCCCTGGGCGGCAAGGCTGGCCCGGTCGGCACCAGTTGCGTGAGCGGAAAGATGGCCGCTTCCCGGC
CCTGCTGCAGGGAGCTCAAAATGGAGGACGCGGCGCTCGGGAGAGCGGGCGGGTGAGTCACCCACACAAA
GGAAAAGGGCCTTTCCGTCCTCAGCCGTCGCTTCATGTGACTCCACGGAGTACCGGGCGCCGTCCAGGCA
CCTCGATTAGTTCTCGAGCTTTTGGAGTACGTCGTCTTTAGGTTGGGGGGAGGGGTTTTATGCGATGGAG
TTTCCCCACACTGAGTGGGTGGAGACTGAAGTTAGGCCAGCTTGGCACTTGATGTAATTCTCCTTGGAAT
TTGCCCTTTTTGAGTTTGGATCTTGGTTCATTCTCAAGCCTCAGACAGTGGTTCAAAGTTTTTTTCTTCC
ATTTCAGGTGTCGTGAGGCTAGCATCGATTGATCAACAAGTTTGTACAAAAAAGTTGGCATGGCGAAGAA
GACGTACGACCTGCTTTTCAAGCTGCTCCTGATCGGGGATTCCGGAGTGGGGAAGACCTGCGTCCTTTTT
CGTTTTTCGGATGATGCCTTCAATACTACCTTTATTTCCACCATAGGAATAGACTTCAAGATCAAAACAG
TTGAATTACAAGGAAAGAAGATCAAGCTACAGATATGGGATACAGCAGGCCAGGAGCGATTTCACACCAT
CACAACCTCCTACTACAGAGGCGCAATGGGTATCATGCTAGTATATGACATCACCAATGGTAAAAGTTTT
GAAAACATCAGCAAATGGCTTAGAAACATAGATGAGCATGCCAATGAAGATGTGGAAAGAATGTTACTAG
GAAACAAGTGTGATATGGACGACAAAAGAGTTGTACCTAAAGGAAAAGGAGAACAGATTGCAAGGGAGCA
TGGTATTAGGTTTTTTGAGACTAGTGCAAAAGCAAATATAAACATCGAAAAGGCGTTCCTCACGTTAGCT
GAAGATATCCTTCGAAAGACCCCTGTAAAAGAGCCCAACAGTGAAAATGTAGATATCAGCAGTGGAGGAG
GCGTGACAGGCTGGAAGAGCAAATGCTGCAGACCCCCAACTTTCTTGTACAAAGTGGTTGATATCGGTAA
GCCTATCCCTAACCCTCTCCTCGGTCTCGATTCTACGTAGTAATGAACTAGTCCGTAACTTGAAAGTATT
TCGATTTCTTGGCTTTATATATCTTGTGGAAAGGACGATACTAAAACCCTTCCTCGGAACCGACGCGTTA
AGTCGACAATCAACCTCTGGATTACAAAATTTGTGAAAGATTGACTGGTATTCTTAACTATGTTGCTCCT
TTTACGCTATGTGGATACGCTGCTTTAATGCCTTTGTATCATGCTATTGCTTCCCGTATGGCTTTCATTT
TCTCCTCCTTGTATAAATCCTGGTTGCTGTCTCTTTATGAGGAGTTGTGGCCCGTTGTCAGGCAACGTGG
CGTGGTGTGCACTGTGTTTGCTGACGCAACCCCCACTGGTTGGGGCATTGCCACCACCTGTCAGCTCCTT
TCCGGGACTTTCGCTTTCCCCCTCCCTATTGCCACGGCGGAACTCATCGCCGCCTGCCTTGCCCGCTGCT
GGACAGGGGCTCGGCTGTTGGGCACTGACAATTCCGTGGTGTTGTCGGGGAAATCATCGTCCTTTCCTTG
GCTGCTCGCCTGTGTTGCCACCTGGATTCTGCGCGGGACGTCCTTCTGCTACGTCCCTTCGGCCCTCAAT
CCAGCGGACCTTCCTTCCCGCGGCCTGCTGCCGGCTCTGCGGCCTCTTCCGCGTCTTCGCCTTCGCCCTC
AGACGAGTCGGATCTCCCTTTGGGCCGCCTCCCCGCGTCGACTTTAAGACCAATGACTTACAAGGCAGCT
GTAGATCTTAGCCACTTTTTAAAAGAAAAGGGGGGACTGGAAGGGCTAATTCACTCCCAACGAAGACAAG
ATCTGCTTTTTGCTTGTACTGGGTCTCTCTGGTTAGACCAGATCTGAGCCTGGGAGCTCTCTGGCTAACT
AGGGAACCCACTGCTTAAGCCTCAATAAAGCTTGCCTTGAGTGCTTCAAGTAGTGTGTGCCCGTCTGTTG
TGTGACTCTGGTAACTAGAGATCCCTCAGACCCTTTTAGTCAGTGTGGAAAATCTCTAGCAGTACGTATA
GTAGTTCATGTCATCTTATTATTCAGTATTTATAACTTGCAAAGAAATGAATATCAGAGAGTGAGAGGAA
CTTGTTTATTGCAGCTTATAATGGTTACAAATAAAGCAATAGCATCACAAATTTCACAAATAAAGCATTT
TTTTCACTGCATTCTAGTTGTGGTTTGTCCAAACTCATCAATGTATCTTATCATGTCTGGCTCTAGCTAT
CCCGCCCCTAACTCCGCCCATCCCGCCCCTAACTCCGCCCAGTTCCGCCCATTCTCCGCCCCATGGCTGA
CTAATTTTTTTTATTTATGCAGAGGCCGAGGCCGCCTCGGCCTCTGAGCTATTCCAGAAGTAGTGAGGAG
GCTTTTTTGGAGGCCTAGGGACGTACCCAATTCGCCCTATAGTGAGTCGTATTACGCGCGCTCACTGGCC
GTCGTTTTACAACGTCGTGACTGGGAAAACCCTGGCGTTACCCAACTTAATCGCCTTGCAGCACATCCCC
CTTTCGCCAGCTGGCGTAATAGCGAAGAGGCCCGCACCGATCGCCCTTCCCAACAGTTGCGCAGCCTGAA
TGGCGAATGGG
[124 nt withheld, positions 3582-3705]
C
[91 nt withheld, positions 3707-3797]
A
[49 nt withheld, positions 3799-3847]
CCTTTGACGTTGGAGTCCACGTTCTTT
[37 nt withheld, positions 3875-3911]
ACCCTATCTCGGTCTATTCTTTTGATTTATAAGGGATTTTGCCGATTTCGGCCTATTGGTTAAAAAATGA
GCTGATTTAACAAAAATTTAACGCGAATTTTAACAAAATATTAACGCTTACAATTTAGGTGGCACTTTTC
GGGGAAATGTGCGCGGAACCCCTATTTGTTTATTTTTCTAAATACATTCAAATATGTATCCGCTCATGAG
ACAATAACCCTGATAAATGCTTCAATAATATTGAAAAAGGAAGAGTATGAGTATTCAACATTTCCGTGTC
GCCCTTATTCCCTTTTTTGCGGCATTTTGCCTTCCTGTTTTTGCTCACCCAGAAACGCTGGTGAAAGTAA
AAGATGCTGAAGATCAGTTGGGTGCACGAGTGGGTTACATCGAACTGGATCTCAACAGCGGTAAGATCCT
TGAGAGTTTTCGCCCCGAAGAACGTTTTCCAATGATGAGCACTTTTAAAGTTCTGCTATGTGGCGCGGTA
TTATCCCGTATTGACGCCGGGCAAGAGCAACTCGGTCGCCGCATACACTATTCTCAGAATGACTTGGTTG
AGTACTCACCAGTCACAGAAAAGCATCTTACGGATGGCATGACAGTAAGAGAATTATGCAGTGCTGCCAT
AACCATGAGTGATAACACTGCGGCCAACTTACTTCTGACAACGATCGGAGGACCGAAGGAGCTAACCGCT
TTTTTGCACAACATGGGGGATCATGTAACTCGCCTTGATCGTTGGGAACCGGAGCTGAATGAAGCCATAC
CAAACGACGAGCGTGACACCACGATGCCTGTAGCAATGGCAACAACGTTGCGCAAACTATTAACTGGCGA
ACTACTTACTCTAGCTTCCCGGCAACAATTAATAGACTGGATGGAGGCGGATAAAGTTGCAGGACCACTT
CTGCGCTCGGCCCTTCCGGCTGGCTGGTTTATTGCTGATAAATCTGGAGCCGGTGAGCGTGGGTCTCGCG
GTATCATTGCAGCACTGGGGCCAGATGGTAAGCCCTCCCGTATCGTAGTTATCTACACGACGGGGAGTCA
GGCAACTATGGATGAACGAAATAGACAGATCGCTGAGATAGGTGCCTCACTGATTAAGCATTGGTAACTG
TCAGACCAAGTTTACTCATATATACTTTAGATTGATTTAAAACTTCATTTTTAATTTAAAAGGATCTAGG
TGAAGATCCTTTTTGATAATCTCATGACCAAAATCCCTTAACGTGAGTTTTCGTTCCACTGAGCGTCAGA
CCCCGTAGAAAAGATCAAAGGATCTTCTTGAGATCCTTTTTTTCTGCGCGTAATCTGCTGCTTGCAAACA
AAAAAACCACCGCTACCAGCGGTGGTTTGTTTGCCGGATCAAGAGCTACCAACTCTTTTTCCGAAGGTAA
CTGGCTTCAGCAGAGCGCAGATACCAAATACTGTTCTTCTAGTGTAGCCGTAGTTAGGCCACCACTTCAA
GAACTCTGTAGCACCGCCTACATACCTCGCTCTGCTAATCCTGTTACCAGTGGCTGCTGCCAGTGGCGAT
AAGTCGTGTCTTACCGGGTTGGACTCAAGACGATAGTTACCGGATAAGGCGCAGCGGTCGGGCTGAACGG
GGGGTTCGTGCACACAGCCCAGCTTGGAGCGAACGACCTACACCGAACTGAGATACCTACAGCGTGAGCT
ATGAGAAAGCGCCACGCTTCCCGAAGGGAGAAAGGCGGACAGGTATCCGGTAAGCGGCAGGGTCGGAACA
GGAGAGCGCACGAGGGAGCTTCCAGGGGGAAACGCCTGGTATCTTTATAGTCCTGTCGGGTTTCGCCACC
TCTGACTTGAGCGTCGATTTTTGTGATGCTCGTCAGGGGGGCGGAGCCTATGGAAAAACGCCAGCAACGC
GGCCTTTTTACGGTTCCTGGCCTTTTGCTGGCCTTTTGCTCACATGTTCTTTCCTGCGTTATCCCCTGAT
TCTGTGGATAACCGTATTACCGCCTTTGAGTGAGCTGATACCGCTCGCCGCAGCCGAACGACCGAGCGCA
GCGAGTCAGTGAGCGAGGAAGCGGAAGAGCGCCCAATACGCAAACCGCCTCTCCCCGCGCGTTGGCCGAT
TCATTAATGCAGCTGGCACGACAGGTTTCCCGACTGGAAAGCGGGCAGTGAGCGCAACGCAATTAATGTG
AGTTAGCTCACTCATTAGGCACCCCAGGCTTTACACTTTATGCTTCCGGCTCGTATGTTGTGTGGAATTG
TGAGCGGATAACAATTTCACACAGGAAACAGCTATGACCATGATTACGCCAAGCGCGCAATTAACCCTCA
CTAAAGGGAACAAAAGCTGGAGCTGCAAGCTTAATGTAGTCTTATGCAATACTCTTGTAGTCTTGCAACA
TGGTAACGATGAGTTAGCAACATGCCTTACAAGGAGAGAAAAAGCACCGTGCATGCCGATTGGTGGAAGT
AAGGTGGTACGATCGTGCCTTATTAGGAAGGCAACAGACGGGTCTGACATGGATTGGACGAACCACTGAA
TTGCCGCATTGCAGAGATATTGTATTTAAGTGCCTAGCTCGATACATAAACGGGTCTCTCTGGTTAGACC
AGATCTGAGCCTGGGAGCTCTCTGGCTAACTAGGGAACCCACTGCTTAAGCCTCAATAAAGCTTGCCTTG
AGTGCTTCAAGTAGTGTGTGCCCGTCTGTTGTGTGACTCTGGTAACTAGAGATCCCTCAGACCCTTTTAG
TCAGTGTGGAAAATCTCTAGCAGTGGCGCCCGAACAGGGACTTGAAAGCGAAAGGGAAACCAGAGGAGCT
CTCTCGACGCAGGACTCGGCTTGCTGAAGCGCGCACGGCAAGAGGCGAGGGGCGGCGACTGGTGAGTACG
CCAAAAATTTTGACTAGCGGAGGCTAGAAGGAGAGAGATGGGTGCGAGAGCGTCAGTATTAAGCGGGGGA
GAATTAGATCGCGATGGGAAAAAATTCGGTTAAGGCCAGGGGGAAAGAAAAAATATAAATTAAAACATAT
AGTATGGGCAAGCAGGGAGCTAGAACGATTCGCAGTTAATCCTGGCCTGTTAGAAACATCAGAAGGCTGT
AGACAAATACTGGGACAGCTACAACCATCCCTTCAGACAGGATCAGAAGAACTTAGATCATTATATAATA
CAGTAGCAACCCTCTATTGTGTGCATCAAAGGATAGAGATAAAAGACACCAAGGAAGCTTTAGACAAGAT
AGAGGAAGAGCAAAACAAAAGTAAGACCACCGCACAGCAAGCGGCCGCTGATCTTCAGACCTGGAGGAGG
AGATATGAGGGACAATTGGAGAAGTGAATTATATAAATATAAAGTAGTAAAAATTGAACCATTAGGAGTA
GCACCCACCAAGGCAAAGAGAAGAGTGGTGCAGAGAGAAAAAAGAGCAGTGGGAATAGGAGCTTTGTTCC
TTGGGTTCTTGGGAGCAGCAGGAAGCACTATGGGCGCAGCGTCAATGACGCTGACGGTACAGGCCAGACA
ATTATTGTCTGGTATAGTGCAGCAGCAGAACAATTTGCTGAGGGCTATTGAGGCGCAACAGCATCTGTTG
CAACTCACAGTCTGGGGCATCAAGCAGCTCCAGGCAAGAATCCTGGCTGTGGAAAGATACCTAAAGGATC
AACAGCTCCTGGGGATTTGGGGTTGCTCTGGAAAACTCATTTGCACCACTGCTGTGCCTTGGAATGCTAG
TTGGAGTAATAAATCTCTGGAACAGATTTGGAATCACACGACCTGGATGGAGTGGGACAGAGAAATTAAC
AATTACACAAGCTTAATACACTCCTTAATTGAAGAATCGCAAAACCAGCAAGAAAAGAATGAACAAGAAT
TATTGGAATTAGATAAATGGGCAAGTTTGTGGAATTGGTTTAACATAACAAATTGGCTGTGGTATATAAA
ATTATTCATAATGATAGTAGGAGGCTTGGTAGGTTTAAGAATAGTTTTTGCTGTACTTTCTATAGTGAAT
AGAGTTAGGCAGGGATATTCACCATTATCGTTTCAGACCCACCTCCCAACCCCGAGGGGACCCATGCATT
GCATCTCAATTAGTCAGCAACCAGGTGTGGAAAGTCCCCAGGCTCCCCAGCAGGCAGAAGTATGCAAAGC
ATGCGTCTCAATTAGTCAGCAACCATAGTCCCGCCCCTAACTCCGCCCATCCCGCCCCTAACTCCGCCCA
GTTCCGCCCATTCTCCGCCCCATGGCTGACTAATTTTTTTTATTTATGCAGAGGCCGAGGCCGCCTCGGC
CTCTGAGCTATTCCAGAAGTAGTGAGGAGGCTTTTTTGGAGGCCTAGGCTTTTGCAAAAAGCTTTCTAGA
GGTACCACCGGAGCTTACCATGACCGAGTACAAGCCCACGGTGCGCCTCGCCACCCGCGACGACGTCCCC
AGGGCCGTACGCACCCTCGCCGCCGCGTTCGCCGACTACCCCGCCACGCGCCACACCGTCGATCCGGACC
GCCACATCGAGCGGGTCACCGAGCTGCAAGAACTCTTCCTCACGCGCGTCGGGCTCGACATCGGCAAGGT
GTGGGTCGCGGACGACGGCGCCGCCGTGGCGGTCTGGACCACGCCGGAGAGCGTCGAAGCGGGGGCGGTG
TTCGCCGAGATCGGCCCGCGCATGGCCGAGTTGAGCGGTTCCCGGCTGGCCGCGCAGCAACAGATGGAAG
GCCTCCTGGCGCCGCACCGGCCCAAGGAGCCCGCGTGGTTCCTGGCCACCGTCGGCGTCTCGCCCGACCA
CCAGGGCAAGGGTCTGGGCAGCGCCGTCGTGCTCCCCGGAGTGGAGGCGGCCGAGCGCGCCGGGGTGCCC
GCCTTCCTGGAGACCTCCGCGCCCCGCAACCTCCCCTTCTACGAGCGGCTCGGCTTCACCGTCACCGCCG
ACGTCGAGGTGCCCGAAGGACCGCGCACCTGGTGCATGACCCGCAAGCCCGGTGCCAGTTAACGAATTCT
AGATCTTGAGACAAATGGCAGTATTCATCCACAATTTTAAAAGAAAAGGGGGGATTGGGGGGTACAGTGC
AGGGGAAAGAATAGTAGACATAATAGCAACAGACATACAAACTAAAGAATTACAAAAACAAATTACAAAA
ATTCAAAATTTTCGGGTTTATTACAGGGACAGCAGAGATCCACTTTGGCGCC
Features (pLannotate 1.2.2; 34 found; start..end, strand, type, name):
     25..91      +  CDS            small t antigen (fragment): SV40 (simian virus 40) small t antigen
     98..1276    +  promoter       EF-1α promoter: strong constitutive promoter for human elongation factor EF-1α
   1297..1314    +  protein_bind   attB1 (fragment): mutant version of attB; core recombination site for the Gateway® BP reaction BP Clonase™
   1320..1919    +  CDS            RAB10: RAB10_HUMAN - Experimental evidence at protein level: Swiss-Prot protein existence level 1. (Microbial infection) Upon Legionella pneumophila infection promotes endoplasmic reticulum recruitment and bacterial replication. Plays a role in remodeling the Legionella-containing vacuole (LCV) into an endoplasmic reticulum-like vacuole. From Homo sapiens (Human).
   1925..1948    -  protein_bind   attB2: mutant version of attB; recombination site for the Gateway® BP reaction BP Clonase™
   1956..1997    +  CDS            V5 tag: epitope tag from simian virus 5
   2013..2066    +  promoter       U6 promoter (fragment): RNA polymerase III promoter for human U6 snRNA
   2108..2696    +  misc_feature   WPRE: woodchuck hepatitis virus posttranscriptional regulatory element
   2747..2766    +  misc_feature   cPPT/CTS (fragment): central polypurine tract and central termination sequence of HIV-1
   2768..3001    +  LTR            3' LTR (ΔU3): self-inactivating 3' long terminal repeat (LTR) from HIV-1
   3079..3200    +  polyA_signal   SV40 poly(A) signal: SV40 polyadenylation signal
   3240..3375    +  rep_origin     SV40 ori: SV40 origin of replication
   3396..3414    -  promoter       T7 promoter: promoter for bacteriophage T7 RNA polymerase
   3422..3577    +  CDS            lacZα (fragment): LacZα fragment of β-galactosidase; lacZ fragment
   3582..4010    +  rep_origin     f1 ori (sequence partly withheld): f1 bacteriophage origin of replication; arrow indicates direction of (+) strand synthesis
   4063..4167    +  promoter       AmpR promoter: bla
   4168..5028    +  CDS            AmpR: β-lactamase; bla; confers resistance to ampicillin, carbenicillin, and related antibiotics
   5199..5787    +  rep_origin     ori: high-copy-number ColE1/pMB1/pBR322/pUC origin of replication
   5970..6062    +  CDS            lacI (fragment): lac repressor; lacI; The lac repressor binds to the lac operator to inhibit transcription in E. coli. This inhibition can be relieved by adding lactose or isopropyl-β-D-thiogalactopyranoside (IPTG).
   6075..6096    +  protein_bind   CAP binding site: CAP binding activates transcription in the presence of cAMP. E. coli catabolite activator protein
   6111..6141    +  promoter       lac promoter: promoter for the E. coli lac operon
   6149..6165    +  protein_bind   lac operator: The lac repressor binds to the lac operator to inhibit transcription in E. coli. This inhibition can be relieved by adding lactose or isopropyl-β-D-thiogalactopyranoside (IPTG). lac repressor encoded by lacI
   6210..6228    +  promoter       T3 promoter: promoter for bacteriophage T3 RNA polymerase
   6256..6482    +  promoter       RSV promoter: Rous sarcoma virus enhancer/promoter
   6483..6663    +  LTR            5' LTR (truncated): truncated 5' long terminal repeat (LTR) from HIV-1
   6710..6835    +  misc_feature   HIV-1 Ψ: packaging signal of human immunodeficiency virus type 1
   6819..7182    +  CDS            HIV-1 gag (fragment): gag protein from human immunodeficiency virus 1; gag
   7328..7561    +  misc_feature   RRE: The Rev response element (RRE) of HIV-1 allows for Rev-dependent mRNA export from the nucleus to the cytoplasm.
   7938..7964    +  CDS            Rev (fragment): human immunodeficiency virus 1 (HIV-1) Rev protein; rev; enhances nuclear export of unspliced and incompletely spliced viral mRNAs
   7971..7994    +  promoter       SV40 promoter (fragment): SV40 early promoter
   7995..8066    +  promoter       SV40 promoter (fragment): SV40 enhancer and early promoter
   8090..8225    +  rep_origin     SV40 ori: SV40 origin of replication
   8271..8867    +  CDS            PuroR (fragment): puromycin N-acetyltransferase; pac from Streptomyces; confers resistance to puromycin
   8916..9033    +  misc_feature   cPPT/CTS: central polypurine tract and central termination sequence of HIV-1
