[The description below was written by a language model from this plasmid's Addgene catalogue record and pLannotate feature annotations shown in this document.]
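Description:
RAB10_pLX307 is a lentiviral mammalian expression plasmid carrying the human RAB10 open reading frame in the pLX307 Gateway destination backbone. It is maintained in E. coli through a high-copy ColE1/pUC-type origin with ampicillin resistance (β-lactamase). An f1 origin and remnants of a lac/lacZα cloning region with T7 and T3 promoters are also annotated in the bacterial portion.

The viral cassette follows a third-generation, self-inactivating design. An RSV promoter drives a truncated HIV-1 5' LTR, followed by the Ψ packaging signal with a partial gag sequence, the Rev response element, and a cPPT/CTS, and the cassette ends in a ΔU3 3' LTR with an SV40 polyadenylation signal downstream. Because the viral structural and regulatory proteins are absent, packaging functions have to be supplied in trans. Within the transfer region, an SV40 early promoter drives puromycin N-acetyltransferase, which allows selection of transduced cells. The strong constitutive EF-1α promoter (recorded as "E1Fa" in the catalogue entry) drives RAB10. The RAB10 coding sequence is flanked by attB1 and attB2 sites left by Gateway recombination and is followed by a backbone-encoded C-terminal V5 epitope tag for detection. A WPRE downstream of the tag enhances transcript expression.

Two sequence records are available and agree in overall layout. The sequencing-derived record is 60 nt longer than the depositor's sequence and contains a short region between the V5 tag and the WPRE that is annotated as a U6 promoter fragment. The record states the purpose as lentiviral expression of RAB10, and the associated publication concerns candidate genes and signaling networks in β-catenin-active cancers.
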