Addgene plasmid #98365: RAB10_pLX307
Purpose: Lentiviral expression of RAB10
Depositing lab: William Hahn & Sefi Rosenbluh. Depositing organization: Monash University. Publication: Genetic and Proteomic Interrogation of Lower Confidence Candidate Genes Reveals Signaling Networks in beta-Catenin-Active Cancers. Rosenbluh J, Mercer J, Shrestha Y, Oliver R, Tamayo P, Doench JG, Tirosh I, Piccioni F, Hartenian E, Horn H, Fagbami L, Root DE, Jaffe J, Lage K, Boehm JS, Hahn WC. Cell Syst. 2016 Sep 28;3(3):302-316.e4. doi: 10.1016/j.cels.2016.09.001. PubMed 27684187.
Backbone
  Vector backbone: pLX307
  Backbone manufacturer: David Root (Addgene plasmid # 41392)
  Vector type: Mammalian Expression, Lentiviral
  Selectable markers: Puromycin
Growth in bacteria
  Bacterial resistance: Ampicillin, 100 μg/mL
  Growth temperature: 37°C
  Growth strain: NEB Stable
  Copy number: High Copy
Gene/Insert
  Gene/Insert name: RAB10
  Species: H. sapiens (human)
  Entrez Gene: RAB10
  Promoter: E1Fa
  Tag / fusion protein: V5 (C terminal on backbone)
  Cloning method: Gateway Cloning
  Sequencing primers: 5′ TTCTTCCATTTCAGGTGTCGTGAG; 3′ GTGGATACGCTGCTTTAATGCCTT
Terms and licenses: Academic/Nonprofit Terms; Industry Terms: Not Available to Industry
How to cite: RAB10_pLX307 was a gift from William Hahn & Sefi Rosenbluh (Addgene plasmid # 98365 ; http://n2t.net/addgene:98365 ; RRID:Addgene_98365)
